>Addgene plasmid #118210 | FLAG-OTUB1 C91S-pcDNA3.1 | addgene full sequence | sequence record 226713 | Addgene NGS Result
GTGATGCGGTTTTGGCAGTACATCAATGGGCGTGGATAGCGGTTTGACTCACGGGGATTTCCAAGTCTCC
ACCCCATTGACGTCAATGGGAGTTTGTTTTGGCACCAAAATCAACGGGACTTTCCAAAATGTCGTAACAA
CTCCGCCCCATTGACGCAAATGGGCGGTAGGCGTGTACGGTGGGAGGTCTATATAAGCAGAGCTCTCTGG
CTAACTAGAGAACCCACTGCTTACTGGCTTATCGAAATTAATACGACTCACTATAGGGAGACCCAAGCTG
GCTAGCGTTTAAACTTAAGCTTATGGACTACAAAGACCATGACGGTGATTATAAAGATCATGACATCGAT
TACAAGGATGACGATGACAAGAATTCAATGGCGGCGGAGGAACCTCAGCAGCAGAAGCAGGAGCCGCTGG
GCAGCGACTCCGAAGGTGTTAACTGTCTGGCCTATGATGAAGCCATCATGGCTCAGCAGGACCGAATTCA
GCAAGAGATTGCTGTGCAGAACCCTCTGGTGTCAGAGCGGCTGGAGCTCTCGGTCCTATACAAGGAGTAT
GCTGAAGATGACAACATCTATCAACAGAAGATCAAGGACCTCCACAAAAAGTACTCGTACATCCGCAAGA
CCAGGCCTGACGGCAACTCTTTCTATCGGGCTTTCGGATTCTCCCACTTGGAGGCACTGCTGGATGACAG
CAAGGAGTTGCAGCGGTTCAAGGCTGTGTCTGCCAAGAGCAAGGAAGACCTGGTGTCCCAGGGCTTCACT
GAATTCACAATTGAGGATTTCCACAACACGTTCATGGACCTGATTGAGCAGGTGGAGAAGCAGACCTCTG
TCGCCGACCTGCTGGCCTCCTTCAATGACCAGAGCACCTCCGACTACCTTGTGGTCTACCTGCGGCTGCT
CACCTCGGGCTACCTGCAGCGCGAGAGCAAGTTCTTCGAGCACTTCATCGAGGGTGGACGGACTGTCAAG
GAGTTCTGCCAGCAGGAGGTGGAGCCCATGTGCAAGGAGAGCGACCACATCCACATCATTGCGCTGGCCC
AGGCCCTCAGCGTGTCCATCCAGGTGGAGTACATGGACCGCGGCGAGGGCGGCACCACCAATCCGCACAT
CTTCCCTGAGGGCTCCGAGCCCAAGGTCTACCTTCTCTACCGGCCTGGACACTACGATATCCTCTACAAA
TAGTCGACTCTAGAGGGCCCGTTTAAACCCGCTGATCAGCCTCGACTGTGCCTTCTAGTTGCCAGCCATC
TGTTGTTTGCCCCTCCCCCGTGCCTTCCTTGACCCTGGAAGGTGCCACTCCCACTGTCCTTTCCTAATAA
AATGAGGAAATTGCATCGCATTGTCTGAGTAGGTGTCATTCTATTCTGGGGGGTGGGGTGGGGCAGGACA
GCAAGGGGGAGGATTGGGAAGACAATAGCAGGCATGCTGGGGATGCGGTGGGCTCTATGGCTTCTGAGGC
GGAAAGAACCAGCTGGGGCTCTAGGGGGTATCCCC
[124 nt withheld, positions 1506-1629]
C
[91 nt withheld, positions 1631-1721]
A
[49 nt withheld, positions 1723-1771]
CCTTTGACGTTGGAGTCCACGTTCTTT
[37 nt withheld, positions 1799-1835]
ACCCTATCTCGGTCTATTCTTTTGATTTATAAGGGATTTTGCCGATTTCGGCCTATTGGTTAAAAAATGA
GCTGATTTAACAAAAATTTAACGCGAATTAATTCTGTGGAATGTGTGTCAGTTAGGGTGTGGAAAGTCCC
CAGGCTCCCCAGCAGGCAGAAGTATGCAAAGCATGCATCTCAATTAGTCAGCAACCAGGTGTGGAAAGTC
CCCAGGCTCCCCAGCAGGCAGAAGTATGCAAAGCATGCATCTCAATTAGTCAGCAACCATAGTCCCGCCC
CTAACTCCGCCCATCCCGCCCCTAACTCCGCCCAGTTCCGCCCATTCTCCGCCCCATGGCTGACTAATTT
TTTTTATTTATGCAGAGGCCGAGGCCGCCTCTGCCTCTGAGCTATTCCAGAAGTAGTGAGGAGGCTTTTT
TGGAGGCCTAGGCTTTTGCAAAAAGCTCCCGGGAGCTTGTATATCCATTTTCGGATCTGATCAAGAGACA
GGATGAGGATCGTTTCGCATGATTGAACAAGATGGATTGCACGCAGGTTCTCCGGCCGCTTGGGTGGAGA
GGCTATTCGGCTATGACTGGGCACAACAGACAATCGGCTGCTCTGATGCCGCCGTGTTCCGGCTGTCAGC
GCAGGGGCGCCCGGTTCTTTTTGTCAAGACCGACCTGTCCGGTGCCCTGAATGAACTGCAGGACGAGGCA
GCGCGGCTATCGTGGCTGGCCACGACGGGCGTTCCTTGCGCAGCTGTGCTCGACGTTGTCACTGAAGCGG
GAAGGGACTGGCTGCTATTGGGCGAAGTGCCGGGGCAGGATCTCCTGTCATCTCACCTTGCTCCTGCCGA
GAAAGTATCCATCATGGCTGATGCAATGCGGCGGCTGCATACGCTTGATCCGGCTACCTGCCCATTCGAC
CACCAAGCGAAACATCGCATCGAGCGAGCACGTACTCGGATGGAAGCCGGTCTTGTCGATCAGGATGATC
TGGACGAAGAGCATCAGGGGCTCGCGCCAGCCGAACTGTTCGCCAGGCTCAAGGCGCGCATGCCCGACGG
CGAGGATCTCGTCGTGACCCATGGCGATGCCTGCTTGCCGAATATCATGGTGGAAAATGGCCGCTTTTCT
GGATTCATCGACTGTGGCCGGCTGGGTGTGGCGGACCGCTATCAGGACATAGCGTTGGCTACCCGTGATA
TTGCTGAAGAGCTTGGCGGCGAATGGGCTGACCGCTTCCTCGTGCTTTACGGTATCGCCGCTCCCGATTC
GCAGCGCATCGCCTTCTATCGCCTTCTTGACGAGTTCTTCTGAGCGGGACTCTGGGGTTCGAAATGACCG
ACCAAGCGACGCCCAACCTGCCATCACGAGATTTCGATTCCACCGCCGCCTTCTATGAAAGGTTGGGCTT
CGGAATCGTTTTCCGGGACGCCGGCTGGATGATCCTCCAGCGCGGGGATCTCATGCTGGAGTTCTTCGCC
CACCCCAACTTGTTTATTGCAGCTTATAATGGTTACAAATAAAGCAATAGCATCACAAATTTCACAAATA
AAGCATTTTTTTCACTGCATTCTAGTTGTGGTTTGTCCAAACTCATCAATGTATCTTATCATGTCTGTAT
ACCGTCGACCTCTAGCTAGAGCTTGGCGTAATCATGGTCATAGCTGTTTCCTGTGTGAAATTGTTATCCG
CTCACAATTCCACACAACATACGAGCCGGAAGCATAAAGTGTAAAGCCTGGGGTGCCTAATGAGTGAGCT
AACTCACATTAATTGCGTTGCGCTCACTGCCCGCTTTCCAGTCGGGAAACCTGTCGTGCCAGCTGCATTA
ATGAATCGGCCAACGCGCGGGGAGAGGCGGTTTGCGTATTGGGCGCTCTTCCGCTTCCTCGCTCACTGAC
TCGCTGCGCTCGGTCGTTCGGCTGCGGCGAGCGGTATCAGCTCACTCAAAGGCGGTAATACGGTTATCCA
CAGAATCAGGGGATAACGCAGGAAAGAACATGTGAGCAAAAGGCCAGCAAAAGGCCAGGAACCGTAAAAA
GGCCGCGTTGCTGGCGTTTTTCCATAGGCTCCGCCCCCCTGACGAGCATCACAAAAATCGACGCTCAAGT
CAGAGGTGGCGAAACCCGACAGGACTATAAAGATACCAGGCGTTTCCCCCTGGAAGCTCCCTCGTGCGCT
CTCCTGTTCCGACCCTGCCGCTTACCGGATACCTGTCCGCCTTTCTCCCTTCGGGAAGCGTGGCGCTTTC
TCATAGCTCACGCTGTAGGTATCTCAGTTCGGTGTAGGTCGTTCGCTCCAAGCTGGGCTGTGTGCACGAA
CCCCCCGTTCAGCCCGACCGCTGCGCCTTATCCGGTAACTATCGTCTTGAGTCCAACCCGGTAAGACACG
ACTTATCGCCACTGGCAGCAGCCACTGGTAACAGGATTAGCAGAGCGAGGTATGTAGGCGGTGCTACAGA
GTTCTTGAAGTGGTGGCCTAACTACGGCTACACTAGAAGAACAGTATTTGGTATCTGCGCTCTGCTGAAG
CCAGTTACCTTCGGAAAAAGAGTTGGTAGCTCTTGATCCGGCAAACAAACCACCGCTGGTAGCGGTGGTT
TTTTTGTTTGCAAGCAGCAGATTACGCGCAGAAAAAAAGGATCTCAAGAAGATCCTTTGATCTTTTCTAC
GGGGTCTGACGCTCAGTGGAACGAAAACTCACGTTAAGGGATTTTGGTCATGAGATTATCAAAAAGGATC
TTCACCTAGATCCTTTTAAATTAAAAATGAAGTTTTAAATCAATCTAAAGTATATATGAGTAAACTTGGT
CTGACAGTTACCAATGCTTAATCAGTGAGGCACCTATCTCAGCGATCTGTCTATTTCGTTCATCCATAGT
TGCCTGACTCCCCGTCGTGTAGATAACTACGATACGGGAGGGCTTACCATCTGGCCCCAGTGCTGCAATG
ATACCGCGAGACCCACGCTCACCGGCTCCAGATTTATCAGCAATAAACCAGCCAGCCGGAAGGGCCGAGC
GCAGAAGTGGTCCTGCAACTTTATCCGCCTCCATCCAGTCTATTAATTGTTGCCGGGAAGCTAGAGTAAG
TAGTTCGCCAGTTAATAGTTTGCGCAACGTTGTTGCCATTGCTACAGGCATCGTGGTGTCACGCTCGTCG
TTTGGTATGGCTTCATTCAGCTCCGGTTCCCAACGATCAAGGCGAGTTACATGATCCCCCATGTTGTGCA
AAAAAGCGGTTAGCTCCTTCGGTCCTCCGATCGTTGTCAGAAGTAAGTTGGCCGCAGTGTTATCACTCAT
GGTTATGGCAGCACTGCATAATTCTCTTACTGTCATGCCATCCGTAAGATGCTTTTCTGTGACTGGTGAG
TACTCAACCAAGTCATTCTGAGAATAGTGTATGCGGCGACCGAGTTGCTCTTGCCCGGCGTCAATACGGG
ATAATACCGCGCCACATAGCAGAACTTTAAAAGTGCTCATCATTGGAAAACGTTCTTCGGGGCGAAAACT
CTCAAGGATCTTACCGCTGTTGAGATCCAGTTCGATGTAACCCACTCGTGCACCCAACTGATCTTCAGCA
TCTTTTACTTTCACCAGCGTTTCTGGGTGAGCAAAAACAGGAAGGCAAAATGCCGCAAAAAAGGGAATAA
GGGCGACACGGAAATGTTGAATACTCATACTCTTCCTTTTTCAATATTATTGAAGCATTTATCAGGGTTA
TTGTCTCATGAGCGGATACATATTTGAATGTATTTAGAAAAATAAACAAATAGGGGTTCCGCGCACATTT
CCCCGAAAAGTGCCACCTGACGTCGACGGATCGGGAGATCTCCCGATCCCCTATGGTGCACTCTCAGTAC
AATCTGCTCTGATGCCGCATAGTTAAGCCAGTATCTGCTCCCTGCTTGTGTGTTGGAGGTCGCTGAGTAG
TGCGCGAGCAAAATTTAAGCTACAACAAGGCAAGGCTTGACCGACAATTGCATGAAGAATCTGCTTAGGG
TTAGGCGTTTTGCGCTGCTTCGCGATGTACGGGCCAGATATACGCGTTGACATTGATTATTGACTAGTTA
TTAATAGTAATCAATTACGGGGTCATTAGTTCATAGCCCATATATGGAGTTCCGCGTTACATAACTTACG
GTAAATGGCCCGCCTGGCTGACCGCCCAACGACCCCCGCCCATTGACGTCAATAATGACGTATGTTCCCA
TAGTAACGCCAATAGGGACTTTCCATTGACGTCAATGGGTGGAGTATTTACGGTAAACTGCCCACTTGGC
AGTACATCAAGTGTATCATATGCCAAGTACGCCCCCTATTGACGTCAATGACGGTAAATGGCCCGCCTGG
CATTATGCCCAGTACATGACCTTATGGGACTTTCCTACTTGGCAGTACATCTACGTATTAGTCATCGCTA
TTACCATG
Features (pLannotate 1.2.2; 21 found; start..end, strand, type, name):
      1..204     +  promoter       CMV promoter: human cytomegalovirus (CMV) immediate early promoter
    200..233     +  LTR            5' LTR (truncated) (fragment): truncated 5' long terminal repeat (LTR) from HIV-1
    249..267     +  promoter       T7 promoter: promoter for bacteriophage T7 RNA polymerase
    306..371     +  CDS            3xFLAG: three tandem FLAG® epitope tags, followed by an enterokinase cleavage site
    378..1190    +  CDS            OTUB1: OTUB1_HUMAN - Also known as OTB1, OTU1. Experimental evidence at protein level: Swiss-Prot protein existence level 1. Plays a key non-catalytic role in DNA repair regulation by inhibiting activity of RNF168, an E3 ubiquitin-protein ligase that promotes accumulation of 'Lys-63'-linked histone H2A and H2AX at DNA damage sites. Inhibits RNF168 independently of ubiquitin thioesterase activity by binding and inhibiting UBE2N/UBC13, the E2 partner of RNF168, thereby limiting spreading of 'Lys-63'-linked histone H2A and H2AX marks. Inhibition occurs by binding to free ubiquitin: free ubiquitin acts a
   1236..1460    +  polyA_signal   bGH poly(A) signal: bovine growth hormone polyadenylation signal
   1464..1485    +  promoter       SV40 promoter (fragment): SV40 enhancer and early promoter
   1506..1934    +  rep_origin     f1 ori (sequence partly withheld): f1 bacteriophage origin of replication; arrow indicates direction of (+) strand synthesis
   1948..2277    +  promoter       SV40 promoter: SV40 enhancer and early promoter
   2344..3135    +  CDS            neo: KKA2_KLEPN - Also known as kan, nptII. Experimental evidence at protein level: Swiss-Prot protein existence level 1. Resistance to kanamycin, neomycin, paromomycin, ribostamycin, butirosin and gentamicin B. From Klebsiella pneumoniae.
   3159..3317    +  CDS            ble (fragment): BLE_KLEPN - Experimental evidence at protein level: Swiss-Prot protein existence level 1. Binding protein with a strong affinity to the bleomycin family of antibiotics. Binds to CL990; an antimitotic-antibiotic compound. From Klebsiella pneumoniae.
   3312..3433    +  polyA_signal   SV40 poly(A) signal: SV40 polyadenylation signal
   3506..3522    -  protein_bind   lac operator: The lac repressor binds to the lac operator to inhibit transcription in E. coli. This inhibition can be relieved by adding lactose or isopropyl-β-D-thiogalactopyranoside (IPTG). lac repressor encoded by lacI
   3530..3560    -  promoter       lac promoter: promoter for the E. coli lac operon
   3575..3596    -  protein_bind   CAP binding site: CAP binding activates transcription in the presence of cAMP. E. coli catabolite activator protein
   3609..3701    -  CDS            lacI (fragment): lac repressor; lacI; The lac repressor binds to the lac operator to inhibit transcription in E. coli. This inhibition can be relieved by adding lactose or isopropyl-β-D-thiogalactopyranoside (IPTG).
   3884..4472    -  rep_origin     ori: high-copy-number ColE1/pMB1/pBR322/pUC origin of replication
   4643..5503    -  CDS            AmpR: β-lactamase; bla; confers resistance to ampicillin, carbenicillin, and related antibiotics
   5504..5608    -  promoter       AmpR promoter: bla
   5667..5719    -  misc_feature   bom (fragment): basis of mobility region from pBR322
   5874..6253    +  enhancer       CMV enhancer: human cytomegalovirus immediate early enhancer
