[The description below was written by a language model from this plasmid's Addgene catalogue record and pLannotate feature annotations shown in this document.]
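Description:
FLAG-OTUB1 C91S-pcDNA3.1 is a 6,253 bp mammalian expression plasmid built on the pcDNA3.1 backbone. It is propagated in E. coli through a high-copy ColE1/pUC-type origin and selected with ampicillin via the β-lactamase gene and its own promoter. An f1 origin is also present, allowing single-stranded DNA production. For selection in mammalian cells, the backbone carries a neomycin phosphotransferase gene driven by the SV40 enhancer/early promoter and terminated by an SV40 polyadenylation signal, which confers G418 resistance. The automated annotation also reports several short fragments (a truncated HIV-1 LTR, ble, lacI, bom and a lac promoter/operator region). These look like backbone remnants or partial sequence matches rather than functional parts of the design.

The payload is human OTUB1 (otubain-1), a deubiquitinating enzyme, cloned between HindIII and XbaI sites and fused at its N terminus to a 3xFLAG epitope that includes an enterokinase cleavage site. Transcription is driven by the CMV immediate-early enhancer and promoter, which span the numbering origin of the circular sequence, and is terminated by the bovine growth hormone polyadenylation signal. A T7 promoter upstream of the tag provides a sequencing primer site and could support in vitro transcription. The insert carries a cysteine 91 to serine substitution, which the record describes as producing a catalytically inactive mutant. The construct is therefore used to express tagged, enzymatically dead OTUB1 in mammalian cells, with the FLAG tag permitting detection or immunoprecipitation. This suits experiments separating OTUB1's catalytic activity from its non-catalytic roles, such as the stabilisation of the E2 enzyme UBE2E1 examined in the associated study.
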