Addgene plasmid #118210: FLAG-OTUB1 C91S-pcDNA3.1
Purpose: Expresses FLAG-OTUB1 C91S catalytic inactive mutant in mammalian cells
Depositing lab: Cynthia Wolberger. Depositing organization: Johns Hopkins University and School of Medicine. Publication: OTUB1 non-catalytically stabilizes the E2 ubiquitin-conjugating enzyme UBE2E1 by preventing its autoubiquitination. Pasupala N, Morrow ME, Que LT, Malynn BA, Ma A, Wolberger C. J Biol Chem. 2018 Nov 23;293(47):18285-18295. doi: 10.1074/jbc.RA118.004677. Epub 2018 Oct 3. PubMed 30282802.
Backbone
  Vector backbone: pcDNA3.1
  Total vector size (bp): 6253
  Vector type: Mammalian Expression
  Selectable markers: Neomycin (select with G418)
Growth in bacteria
  Bacterial resistance: Ampicillin, 100 μg/mL
  Growth temperature: 37°C
  Growth strain: DH5alpha
  Copy number: Unknown
Gene/Insert
  Gene/Insert name: OTUB1 (alt name: Otubain-1)
  Species: H. sapiens (human)
  Insert size (bp): 900
  Mutation: changed cysteine 91 to serine
  Entrez Gene: OTUB1 (a.k.a. HSPC263, OTB1, OTU1)
  Tag / fusion protein: 3x FLAG (N terminal on insert)
  Cloning method: Restriction Enzyme; 5′ cloning site HindIII (not destroyed); 3′ cloning site XbaI (not destroyed)
  Sequencing primers: 5′ T7 primer
Terms and licenses: Academic/Nonprofit Terms; Industry Terms: Not Available to Industry
How to cite: FLAG-OTUB1 C91S-pcDNA3.1 was a gift from Cynthia Wolberger (Addgene plasmid # 118210 ; http://n2t.net/addgene:118210 ; RRID:Addgene_118210)
